>Addgene plasmid #246874 | mScarlet3-S2-Sec61β | addgene full sequence | sequence record 495653 | Addgene NGS Result
TAGTTATTAATAGTAATCAATTACGGGGTCATTAGTTCATAGCCCATATATGGAGTTCCGCGTTACATAA
CTTACGGTAAATGGCCCGCCTGGCTGACCGCCCAACGACCCCCGCCCATTGACGTCAATAATGACGTATG
TTCCCATAGTAACGCCAATAGGGACTTTCCATTGACGTCAATGGGTGGAGTATTTACGGTAAACTGCCCA
CTTGGCAGTACATCAAGTGTATCATATGCCAAGTACGCCCCCTATTGACGTCAATGACGGTAAATGGCCC
GCCTGGCATTATGCCCAGTACATGACCTTATGGGACTTTCCTACTTGGCAGTACATCTACGTATTAGTCA
TCGCTATTACCATGGTGATGCGGTTTTGGCAGTACATCAATGGGCGTGGATAGCGGTTTGACTCACGGGG
ATTTCCAAGTCTCCACCCCATTGACGTCAATGGGAGTTTGTTTTGGCACCAAAATCAACGGGACTTTCCA
AAATGTCGTAACAACTCCGCCCCATTGACGCAAATGGGCGGTAGGCGTGTACGGTGGGAGGTCTATATAA
GCAGAGCTGGTTTAGTGAACCGTCAGATCCGCTAGCGCTATGGATAGCACCGAGGCAGTGATCAAGGAGT
TCATGCGGTTCAAGGTGCACATGGAGGGCTCCATGAACGGCCACGAGTTCGAGATCGAGGGCGAGGGCGA
GGGCCGCCCCTACGAGGGCACCCAGACCGCCAAGCTGAGGGTGACCAAGGGTGGCCCCCTGCCCTTCTCC
TGGGACATCCTGTCCCCTCAGTTCCAGTACGGCTCCAGGGCCTTCACGAAGCACCCCGCCGACATCCCCG
ACTACTGGAAGCAGTCCTTCCCCGAGGGCTTCAAGTGGGAGCGCGTGATGAACTTCGAGGACGGCGGCGC
CGTGTCCGTGGCCCAGGACACCTCCCTGGAGGACGGCACCCTGATCTACAAGGTGAAGCTCCGCGGCACC
AACTTCCCTCCTGACGGCCCCGTAATGCAGAAGAAGACAATGGGCTGGGAAGCATCCACCGAGCGGTTGT
ACCCCGAGGACGTCGTGCTGAAGGGCGACATTAAGCACGCCCTGCGCCTGAAGGACGGCGGCCGCTACCT
GGCGGACTTCAAGACCACCTACAGGGCCAAGAAGCCCGTGCAGATGCCCGGCGCCTTCAACATCGACCGC
AAGTTGGACATCACATCCCACAACGAGGACTACACCGTGGTGGAACAGTACGAACGCTCCGTGGCCCGCC
ACTCCACCGGCGGCTCCGGTGGCTCCCAGATCTCGAGCTCAAGCTTCGAATTC
[285 nt withheld, positions 1314-1598]
TAGGTCGACGGTACCGCGGGCCCGGGATCCACCGGATCTAGATAACTGATCATAATCAGCCATACCACAT
TTGTAGAGGTTTTACTTGCTTTAAAAAACCTCCCACACCTCCCCCTGAACCTGAAACATAAAATGAATGC
AATTGTTGTTGTTAACTTGTTTATTGCAGCTTATAATGGTTACAAATAAAGCAATAGCATCACAAATTTC
ACAAATAAAGCATTTTTTTCACTGCATTCTAGTTGTGGTTTGTCCAAACTCATCAATGTATCTTAACGCG
TAAATTGTAAGCGTTAATATTTTGTTAAAATTCGCGTTAAATTTTTGTTAAATCAGCTCATTTTTTAACC
AATAGGCCGAAATCGGCAAAATCCCTTATAAATCAAAAGAATAGACCGAGATAGGGT
[37 nt withheld, positions 2006-2042]
AAAGAACGTGGACTCCAACGTCAAAGG
[49 nt withheld, positions 2070-2118]
T
[91 nt withheld, positions 2120-2210]
G
[124 nt withheld, positions 2212-2335]
CAGGTGGCACTTTTCGGGGAAATGTGCGCGGAACCCCTATTTGTTTATTTTTCTAAATACATTCAAATAT
GTATCCGCTCATGAGACAATAACCCTGATAAATGCTTCAATAATATTGAAAAAGGAAGAGTCCTGAGGCG
GAAAGAACCAGCTGTGGAATGTGTGTCAGTTAGGGTGTGGAAAGTCCCCAGGCTCCCCAGCAGGCAGAAG
TATGCAAAGCATGCATCTCAATTAGTCAGCAACCAGGTGTGGAAAGTCCCCAGGCTCCCCAGCAGGCAGA
AGTATGCAAAGCATGCATCTCAATTAGTCAGCAACCATAGTCCCGCCCCTAACTCCGCCCATCCCGCCCC
TAACTCCGCCCAGTTCCGCCCATTCTCCGCCCCATGGCTGACTAATTTTTTTTATTTATGCAGAGGCCGA
GGCCGCCTCGGCCTCTGAGCTATTCCAGAAGTAGTGAGGAGGCTTTTTTGGAGGCCTAGGCTTTTGCAAA
GATCGATCAAGAGACAGGATGAGGATCGTTTCGCATGATTGAACAAGATGGATTGCACGCAGGTTCTCCG
GCCGCTTGGGTGGAGAGGCTATTCGGCTATGACTGGGCACAACAGACAATCGGCTGCTCTGATGCCGCCG
TGTTCCGGCTGTCAGCGCAGGGGCGCCCGGTTCTTTTTGTCAAGACCGACCTGTCCGGTGCCCTGAATGA
ACTGCAAGACGAGGCAGCGCGGCTATCGTGGCTGGCCACGACGGGCGTTCCTTGCGCAGCTGTGCTCGAC
GTTGTCACTGAAGCGGGAAGGGACTGGCTGCTATTGGGCGAAGTGCCGGGGCAGGATCTCCTGTCATCTC
ACCTTGCTCCTGCCGAGAAAGTATCCATCATGGCTGATGCAATGCGGCGGCTGCATACGCTTGATCCGGC
TACCTGCCCATTCGACCACCAAGCGAAACATCGCATCGAGCGAGCACGTACTCGGATGGAAGCCGGTCTT
GTCGATCAGGATGATCTGGACGAAGAGCATCAGGGGCTCGCGCCAGCCGAACTGTTCGCCAGGCTCAAGG
CGAGCATGCCCGACGGCGAGGATCTCGTCGTGACCCATGGCGATGCCTGCTTGCCGAATATCATGGTGGA
AAATGGCCGCTTTTCTGGATTCATCGACTGTGGCCGGCTGGGTGTGGCGGACCGCTATCAGGACATAGCG
TTGGCTACCCGTGATATTGCTGAAGAGCTTGGCGGCGAATGGGCTGACCGCTTCCTCGTGCTTTACGGTA
TCGCCGCTCCCGATTCGCAGCGCATCGCCTTCTATCGCCTTCTTGACGAGTTCTTCTGAGCGGGACTCTG
GGGTTCGAAATGACCGACCAAGCGACGCCCAACCTGCCATCACGAGATTTCGATTCCACCGCCGCCTTCT
ATGAAAGGTTGGGCTTCGGAATCGTTTTCCGGGACGCCGGCTGGATGATCCTCCAGCGCGGGGATCTCAT
GCTGGAGTTCTTCGCCCACCCTAGGGGGAGGCTAACTGAAACACGGAAGGAGACAATACCGGAAGGAACC
CGCGCTATGACGGCAATAAAAAGACAGAATAAAACGCACGGTGTTGGGTCGTTTGTTCATAAACGCGGGG
TTCGGTCCCAGGGCTGGCACTCTGTCGATACCCCACCGAGACCCCATTGGGGCCAATACGCCCGCGTTTC
TTCCTTTTCCCCACCCCACCCCCCAAGTTCGGGTGAAGGCCCAGGGCTCGCAGCCAACGTCGGGGCGGCA
GGCCCTGCCATAGCCTCAGGTTACTCATATATACTTTAGATTGATTTAAAACTTCATTTTTAATTTAAAA
GGATCTAGGTGAAGATCCTTTTTGATAATCTCATGACCAAAATCCCTTAACGTGAGTTTTCGTTCCACTG
AGCGTCAGACCCCGTAGAAAAGATCAAAGGATCTTCTTGAGATCCTTTTTTTCTGCGCGTAATCTGCTGC
TTGCAAACAAAAAAACCACCGCTACCAGCGGTGGTTTGTTTGCCGGATCAAGAGCTACCAACTCTTTTTC
CGAAGGTAACTGGCTTCAGCAGAGCGCAGATACCAAATACTGTTCTTCTAGTGTAGCCGTAGTTAGGCCA
CCACTTCAAGAACTCTGTAGCACCGCCTACATACCTCGCTCTGCTAATCCTGTTACCAGTGGCTGCTGCC
AGTGGCGATAAGTCGTGTCTTACCGGGTTGGACTCAAGACGATAGTTACCGGATAAGGCGCAGCGGTCGG
GCTGAACGGGGGGTTCGTGCACACAGCCCAGCTTGGAGCGAACGACCTACACCGAACTGAGATACCTACA
GCGTGAGCTATGAGAAAGCGCCACGCTTCCCGAAGGGAGAAAGGCGGACAGGTATCCGGTAAGCGGCAGG
GTCGGAACAGGAGAGCGCACGAGGGAGCTTCCAGGGGGAAACGCCTGGTATCTTTATAGTCCTGTCGGGT
TTCGCCACCTCTGACTTGAGCGTCGATTTTTGTGATGCTCGTCAGGGGGGCGGAGCCTATGGAAAAACGC
CAGCAACGCGGCCTTTTTACGGTTCCTGGCCTTTTGCTGGCCTTTTGCTCACATGTTCTTTCCTGCGTTA
TCCCCTGATTCTGTGGATAACCGTATTACCGCCATGCAT
Features (pLannotate 1.2.2; 16 found; start..end, strand, type, name):
     61..364     +  enhancer       CMV enhancer: human cytomegalovirus immediate early enhancer
    365..568     +  promoter       CMV promoter: human cytomegalovirus (CMV) immediate early promoter
    600..1270    +  CDS            mScarlet-2I (fragment): mScarlet-I derivative in which the N- and C-termini have been modified to reduce cytotoxicity (Valbuena et al., 2020) preserves the original mammalian codon optimization
   1288..1313    +  misc_feature   MCS (fragment): multiple cloning site
   1314..1601    +  CDS            Sec61β (sequence partly withheld): human Sec61β subunit of the translocon in the endoplasmic reticulum; SEC61B
   1602..1628    +  misc_feature   MCS (fragment): multiple cloning site
   1645..1729    +  CDS            large T antigen (fragment): large T antigen from SV40 (simian virus 40)
   1752..1873    +  polyA_signal   SV40 poly(A) signal: SV40 polyadenylation signal
   1907..2335    -  rep_origin     f1 ori (sequence partly withheld): f1 bacteriophage origin of replication; arrow indicates direction of (+) strand synthesis
   2362..2466    +  promoter       AmpR promoter: bla
   2468..2825    +  promoter       SV40 promoter: SV40 enhancer and early promoter
   2860..3654    +  CDS            NeoR/KanR: aminoglycoside phosphotransferase from Tn5; aph(3')-II (or nptII); confers resistance to neomycin, kanamycin, and G418 (Geneticin®)
   3675..3827    +  CDS            ble (fragment): BLE_KLEPN - Experimental evidence at protein level: Swiss-Prot protein existence level 1. Binding protein with a strong affinity to the bleomycin family of antibiotics. Binds to CL990; an antimitotic-antibiotic compound. From Klebsiella pneumoniae.
   3886..3933    +  polyA_signal   HSV TK poly(A) signal: herpes simplex virus thymidine kinase polyadenylation signal (Cole and Stacy, 1985)
   4024..4040    -  polyA_signal   bGH poly(A) signal (fragment): bovine growth hormone polyadenylation signal
   4262..4850    +  rep_origin     ori: high-copy-number ColE1/pMB1/pBR322/pUC origin of replication
