[The description below was written by a language model from this plasmid's Addgene catalogue record and pLannotate feature annotations shown in this document.]
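Description:
mScarlet3-S2-Sec61β is a mammalian expression plasmid built on the pEGFP-N1 backbone, designed to label the endoplasmic reticulum with a red fluorescent protein for live-cell and super-resolution imaging. The sequenced plasmid is about 5 kb. It is maintained at high copy in E. coli through a ColE1/pUC-type origin and selected with kanamycin. The resistance cassette is the dual-purpose NeoR/KanR gene (Tn5 aminoglycoside phosphotransferase), placed behind both a bacterial promoter and the SV40 enhancer/early promoter and terminated by the HSV TK polyadenylation signal, so the same marker can in principle support G418 selection in mammalian cells. An f1 origin is also present. Short hits to ble, large T antigen and the bGH poly(A) signal are small fragments, most likely residual backbone sequence rather than functional elements.

The expression unit is driven by the human CMV immediate-early enhancer and promoter and ends at the SV40 poly(A) signal. It encodes the synthetic monomeric red fluorescent protein mScarlet3-S2, which the automated annotation recognises only as a fragment resembling an mScarlet-I derivative. This is followed by a short stretch of multiple cloning site sequence serving as a linker and then human Sec61β, a subunit of the ER translocon. According to the depositor, the in-frame fusion was inserted between the NheI and BglII sites of the backbone; no EGFP feature appears in the annotation. Placing Sec61β at the C-terminus of the fluorescent protein is consistent with its tail-anchored topology, which tethers the fluorophore to the ER membrane. The associated publication presents a highly photostable red protein for dual-colour 3D STED and time-lapse 3D SIM, and this construct serves as an ER marker for such imaging.
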