Addgene plasmid #246874: mScarlet3-S2-Sec61β
Purpose: Expression of mScarelt3-S2 fused with Sec61β. This construct is used for imaging.
Depositing lab: Pingyong Xu. Depositing organization: Institute of Biophysics, Chinese Academy of Sciences. Publication: A highly photostable monomeric red fluorescent protein for dual-color 3D STED and time-lapse 3D SIM imaging. Ding Y, He W, Wang K, Xue F, Zheng K, Zhao S, Qi D, Li T, Xia P, Pan L, Chen L, Chen Z, Yuan L, Xu P. Nat Methods. 2025 Nov 26. doi: 10.1038/s41592-025-02962-2. PubMed 41299071.
Backbone
  Vector backbone: pEGFP-N1
  Backbone size w/o insert (bp): 3962
  Vector type: Mammalian Expression
Growth in bacteria
  Bacterial resistance: Kanamycin, 50 μg/mL
  Growth temperature: 37°C
  Growth strain: DH5alpha
  Copy number: High Copy
Gene/Insert
  Gene/Insert name: mScarlet3-S2
  Species: Synthetic
  Insert size (bp): 687
  Promoter: CMV
  Tag / fusion protein: Sec61β (C terminal on backbone)
  Cloning method: Restriction Enzyme; 5′ cloning site NheI (not destroyed); 3′ cloning site BglII (not destroyed)
  Sequencing primers: 5′ CMV-Forward; 3′ SV40 polyA-Reverse
Terms and licenses: Academic/Nonprofit Terms; Industry Terms: Not Available to Industry
Depositor comments: The Sec61_ sequence was fused in-frame with mScarlet3-S2 and inserted into the Nhe_/Bgl_ sites of pEGFP-N1.
How to cite: mScarlet3-S2-Sec61β was a gift from Pingyong Xu (Addgene plasmid # 246874 ; http://n2t.net/addgene:246874 ; RRID:Addgene_246874)
